>Addgene plasmid #209223 | pcDNA3/HF-CDC50A | addgene full sequence | sequence record 412779 | Addgene NGS Result
TCCAGATTTATCAGCAATAAACCAGCCAGCCGGAAGGGCCGAGCGCAGAAGTGGTCCTGCAACTTTATCC
GCCTCCATCCAGTCTATTAATTGTTGCCGGGAAGCTAGAGTAAGTAGTTCGCCAGTTAATAGTTTGCGCA
ACGTTGTTGCCATTGCTACAGGCATCGTGGTGTCACGCTCGTCGTTTGGTATGGCTTCATTCAGCTCCGG
TTCCCAACGATCAAGGCGAGTTACATGATCCCCCATGTTGTGCAAAAAAGCGGTTAGCTCCTTCGGTCCT
CCGATCGTTGTCAGAAGTAAGTTGGCCGCAGTGTTATCACTCATGGTTATGGCAGCACTGCATAATTCTC
TTACTGTCATGCCATCCGTAAGATGCTTTTCTGTGACTGGTGAGTACTCAACCAAGTCATTCTGAGAATA
GTGTATGCGGCGACCGAGTTGCTCTTGCCCGGCGTCAATACGGGATAATACCGCGCCACATAGCAGAACT
TTAAAAGTGCTCATCATTGGAAAACGTTCTTCGGGGCGAAAACTCTCAAGGATCTTACCGCTGTTGAGAT
CCAGTTCGATGTAACCCACTCGTGCACCCAACTGATCTTCAGCATCTTTTACTTTCACCAGCGTTTCTGG
GTGAGCAAAAACAGGAAGGCAAAATGCCGCAAAAAAGGGAATAAGGGCGACACGGAAATGTTGAATACTC
ATACTCTTCCTTTTTCAATATTATTGAAGCATTTATCAGGGTTATTGTCTCATGAGCGGATACATATTTG
AATGTATTTAGAAAAATAAACAAATAGGGGTTCCGCGCACATTTCCCCGAAAAGTGCCACCTGACGTCGA
CGGATCGGGAGATCTCCCGATCCCCTATGGTGCACTCTCAGTACAATCTGCTCTGATGCCGCATAGTTAA
GCCAGTATCTGCTCCCTGCTTGTGTGTTGGAGGTCGCTGAGTAGTGCGCGAGCAAAATTTAAGCTACAAC
AAGGCAAGGCTTGACCGACAATTGCATGAAGAATCTGCTTAGGGTTAGGCGTTTTGCGCTGCTTCGCGAT
GTACGGGCCAGATATACGCGTTGACATTGATTATTGACTAGTTATTAATAGTAATCAATTACGGGGTCAT
TAGTTCATAGCCCATATATGGAGTTCCGCGTTACATAACTTACGGTAAATGGCCCGCCTGGCTGACCGCC
CAACGACCCCCGCCCATTGACGTCAATAATGACGTATGTTCCCATAGTAACGCCAATAGGGACTTTCCAT
TGACGTCAATGGGTGGAGTATTTACGGTAAACTGCCCACTTGGCAGTACATCAAGTGTATCATATGCCAA
GTACGCCCCCTATTGACGTCAATGACGGTAAATGGCCCGCCTGGCATTATGCCCAGTACATGACCTTATG
GGACTTTCCTACTTGGCAGTACATCTACGTATTAGTCATCGCTATTACCATGGTGATGCGGTTTTGGCAG
TACATCAATGGGCGTGGATAGCGGTTTGACTCACGGGGATTTCCAAGTCTCCACCCCATTGACGTCAATG
GGAGTTTGTTTTGGCACCAAAATCAACGGGACTTTCCAAAATGTCGTAACAACTCCGCCCCATTGACGCA
AATGGGCGGTAGGCGTGTACGGTGGGAGGTCTATATAAGCAGAGCTCTCTGGCTAACTAGAGAACCCACT
GCTTACTGGCTTATCGAAATTAATACGACTCACTATAGGGAGACCCAAGCTTACCATGCACCACCACCAC
CACCACGACTACAAGGACGACGATGACAAGCTTGGATCTGCCACCATGGCGATGAACTATAACGCGAAGG
ATGAAGTGGACGGTGGGCCCCCGTGTGCTCCGGGGGGCACCGCGAAGACTCGGAGACCGGATAACACGGC
CTTCAAACAGCAACGGCTGCCAGCTTGGCAGCCCATCCTTACGGCTGGCACGGTGCTACCTATTTTCTTC
ATCATCGGTCTCATCTTCATTCCCATCGGCATTGGCATCTTTGTCACCTCCAACAACATCCGCGAGATCG
AGATTGATTATACCGGAACAGAGCCTTCCAGTCCCTGTAATAAATGTTTATCTCCGGATGTGACACCTTG
CTTTTGTACCATTAACTTCACACTGGAAAAGTCATTTGAGGGCAACGTGTTTATGTATTATGGACTGTCT
AATTTCTATCAAAACCATCGTCGTTACGTGAAATCTCGAGATGATAGTCAACTAAATGGAGATTCTAGTG
CTTTGCTTAATCCCAGTAAGGAATGTGAACCTTATCGAAGAAATGAAGACAAACCAATTGCTCCTTGTGG
AGCTATTGCCAACAGCATGTTTAATGATACATTAGAATTGTTTCTCATTGGCAATGATTCTTATCCTATA
CCTATCGCTTTGAAAAAGAAAGGTATTGCTTGGTGGACAGATAAAAATGTGAAATTCAGAAATCCCCCTG
GAGGAGACAACCTGGAAGAACGATTTAAAGGTACAACAAAGCCTGTGAACTGGCTTAAACCAGTTTACAT
GCTGGATTCTGACCCAGATAATAATGGATTCATAAATGAGGATTTTATTGTTTGGATGCGTACTGCAGCA
TTACCTACTTTTCGCAAGTTGTATCGTCTTATAGAAAGGAAAAGTGATTTACATCCAACATTACCAGCTG
GCCGATACTCTTTGAATGTCACATACAATTACCCTGTACATTATTTTGATGGACGAAAACGGATGATCTT
GAGCACTATTTCATGGATGGGAGGAAAAAATCCATTTTTGGGGATTGCTTACATCGCTGTTGGATCCATC
TCCTTCCTTCTGGGAGTTGTACTGCTAGTAATTAATCATAAATATAGAAACAGTAGTAATACAGCTGACA
TTACCATTTAAGCGGCCGCTCGAGCATGCATCTAGAGGGCCCTATTCTATAGTGTCACCTAAATGCTAGA
GCTCGCTGATCAGCCTCGACTGTGCCTTCTAGTTGCCAGCCATCTGTTGTTTGCCCCTCCCCCGTGCCTT
CCTTGACCCTGGAAGGTGCCACTCCCACTGTCCTTTCCTAATAAAATGAGGAAATTGCATCGCATTGTCT
GAGTAGGTGTCATTCTATTCTGGGGGGTGGGGTGGGGCAGGACAGCAAGGGGGAGGATTGGGAAGACAAT
AGCAGGCATGCTGGGGATGCGGTGGGCTCTATGGCTTCTGAGGCGGAAAGAACCAGCTGGGGCTCTAGGG
GGTATCCCC
[124 nt withheld, positions 3230-3353]
C
[91 nt withheld, positions 3355-3445]
A
[49 nt withheld, positions 3447-3495]
CCTTTGACGTTGGAGTCCACGTTCTTT
[37 nt withheld, positions 3523-3559]
ACCCTATCTCGGTCTATTCTTTTGATTTATAAGGGATTTTGCCGATTTCGGCCTATTGGTTAAAAAATGA
GCTGATTTAACAAAAATTTAACGCGAATTAATTCTGTGGAATGTGTGTCAGTTAGGGTGTGGAAAGTCCC
CAGGCTCCCCAGCAGGCAGAAGTATGCAAAGCATGCATCTCAATTAGTCAGCAACCAGGTGTGGAAAGTC
CCCAGGCTCCCCAGCAGGCAGAAGTATGCAAAGCATGCATCTCAATTAGTCAGCAACCATAGTCCCGCCC
CTAACTCCGCCCATCCCGCCCCTAACTCCGCCCAGTTCCGCCCATTCTCCGCCCCATGGCTGACTAATTT
TTTTTATTTATGCAGAGGCCGAGGCCGCCTCTGCCTCTGAGCTATTCCAGAAGTAGTGAGGAGGCTTTTT
TGGAGGCCTAGGCTTTTGCAAAAAGCTCCCGGGAGCTTGTATATCCATTTTCGGATCTGATCAAGAGACA
GGATGAGGATCGTTTCGCATGATTGAACAAGATGGATTGCACGCAGGTTCTCCGGCCGCTTGGGTGGAGA
GGCTATTCGGCTATGACTGGGCACAACAGACAATCGGCTGCTCTGATGCCGCCGTGTTCCGGCTGTCAGC
GCAGGGGCGCCCGGTTCTTTTTGTCAAGACCGACCTGTCCGGTGCCCTGAATGAACTGCAGGACGAGGCA
GCGCGGCTATCGTGGCTGGCCACGACGGGCGTTCCTTGCGCAGCTGTGCTCGACGTTGTCACTGAAGCGG
GAAGGGACTGGCTGCTATTGGGCGAAGTGCCGGGGCAGGATCTCCTGTCATCTCACCTTGCTCCTGCCGA
GAAAGTATCCATCATGGCTGATGCAATGCGGCGGCTGCATACGCTTGATCCGGCTACCTGCCCATTCGAC
CACCAAGCGAAACATCGCATCGAGCGAGCACGTACTCGGATGGAAGCCGGTCTTGTCGATCAGGATGATC
TGGACGAAGAGCATCAGGGGCTCGCGCCAGCCGAACTGTTCGCCAGGCTCAAGGCGCGCATGCCCGACGG
CGAGGATCTCGTCGTGACCCATGGCGATGCCTGCTTGCCGAATATCATGGTGGAAAATGGCCGCTTTTCT
GGATTCATCGACTGTGGCCGGCTGGGTGTGGCGGACCGCTATCAGGACATAGCGTTGGCTACCCGTGATA
TTGCTGAAGAGCTTGGCGGCGAATGGGCTGACCGCTTCCTCGTGCTTTACGGTATCGCCGCTCCCGATTC
GCAGCGCATCGCCTTCTATCGCCTTCTTGACGAGTTCTTCTGAGCGGGACTCTGGGGTTCGAAATGACCG
ACCAAGCGACGCCCAACCTGCCATCACGAGATTTCGATTCCACCGCCGCCTTCTATGAAAGGTTGGGCTT
CGGAATCGTTTTCCGGGACGCCGGCTGGATGATCCTCCAGCGCGGGGATCTCATGCTGGAGTTCTTCGCC
CACCCCAACTTGTTTATTGCAGCTTATAATGGTTACAAATAAAGCAATAGCATCACAAATTTCACAAATA
AAGCATTTTTTTCACTGCATTCTAGTTGTGGTTTGTCCAAACTCATCAATGTATCTTATCATGTCTGTAT
ACCGTCGACCTCTAGCTAGAGCTTGGCGTAATCATGGTCATAGCTGTTTCCTGTGTGAAATTGTTATCCG
CTCACAATTCCACACAACATACGAGCCGGAAGCATAAAGTGTAAAGCCTGGGGTGCCTAATGAGTGAGCT
AACTCACATTAATTGCGTTGCGCTCACTGCCCGCTTTCCAGTCGGGAAACCTGTCGTGCCAGCTGCATTA
ATGAATCGGCCAACGCGCGGGGAGAGGCGGTTTGCGTATTGGGCGCTCTTCCGCTTCCTCGCTCACTGAC
TCGCTGCGCTCGGTCGTTCGGCTGCGGCGAGCGGTATCAGCTCACTCAAAGGCGGTAATACGGTTATCCA
CAGAATCAGGGGATAACGCAGGAAAGAACATGTGAGCAAAAGGCCAGCAAAAGGCCAGGAACCGTAAAAA
GGCCGCGTTGCTGGCGTTTTTCCATAGGCTCCGCCCCCCTGACGAGCATCACAAAAATCGACGCTCAAGT
CAGAGGTGGCGAAACCCGACAGGACTATAAAGATACCAGGCGTTTCCCCCTGGAAGCTCCCTCGTGCGCT
CTCCTGTTCCGACCCTGCCGCTTACCGGATACCTGTCCGCCTTTCTCCCTTCGGGAAGCGTGGCGCTTTC
TCATAGCTCACGCTGTAGGTATCTCAGTTCGGTGTAGGTCGTTCGCTCCAAGCTGGGCTGTGTGCACGAA
CCCCCCGTTCAGCCCGACCGCTGCGCCTTATCCGGTAACTATCGTCTTGAGTCCAACCCGGTAAGACACG
ACTTATCGCCACTGGCAGCAGCCACTGGTAACAGGATTAGCAGAGCGAGGTATGTAGGCGGTGCTACAGA
GTTCTTGAAGTGGTGGCCTAACTACGGCTACACTAGAAGAACAGTATTTGGTATCTGCGCTCTGCTGAAG
CCAGTTACCTTCGGAAAAAGAGTTGGTAGCTCTTGATCCGGCAAACAAACCACCGCTGGTAGCGGTGGTT
TTTTTGTTTGCAAGCAGCAGATTACGCGCAGAAAAAAAGGATCTCAAGAAGATCCTTTGATCTTTTCTAC
GGGGTCTGACGCTCAGTGGAACGAAAACTCACGTTAAGGGATTTTGGTCATGAGATTATCAAAAAGGATC
TTCACCTAGATCCTTTTAAATTAAAAATGAAGTTTTAAATCAATCTAAAGTATATATGAGTAAACTTGGT
CTGACAGTTACCAATGCTTAATCAGTGAGGCACCTATCTCAGCGATCTGTCTATTTCGTTCATCCATAGT
TGCCTGACTCCCCGTCGTGTAGATAACTACGATACGGGAGGGCTTACCATCTGGCCCCAGTGCTGCAATG
ATACCGCGAGACCCACGCTCACCGGC
Features (pLannotate 1.2.2; 23 found; start..end, strand, type, name):
    703..807     -  promoter       AmpR promoter: bla
    866..918     -  misc_feature   bom (fragment): basis of mobility region from pBR322
   1073..1452    +  enhancer       CMV enhancer: human cytomegalovirus immediate early enhancer
   1453..1656    +  promoter       CMV promoter: human cytomegalovirus (CMV) immediate early promoter
   1652..1685    +  LTR            5' LTR (truncated) (fragment): truncated 5' long terminal repeat (LTR) from HIV-1
   1701..1719    +  promoter       T7 promoter: promoter for bacteriophage T7 RNA polymerase
   1739..1756    +  CDS            9xHis (fragment): 9xHis affinity tag
   1760..1780    +  CDS            FLAG (fragment): FLAG® epitope tag, followed by an enterokinase cleavage site
   1796..2878    +  CDS            TMEM30A: CC50A_HUMAN - Also known as C6orf67, CDC50A. Experimental evidence at protein level: Swiss-Prot protein existence level 1. Accessory component of a P4-ATPase flippase complex which catalyzes the hydrolysis of ATP coupled to the transport of aminophospholipids from the outer to the inner leaflet of various membranes and ensures the maintenance of asymmetric distribution of phospholipids. Phospholipid translocation seems also to be implicated in vesicle formation and in uptake of lipid signaling molecules. The beta subunit may assist in binding of the phospholipid substrate. Required for the pro
   2916..2934    -  promoter       SP6 promoter: promoter for bacteriophage SP6 RNA polymerase
   2960..3184    +  polyA_signal   bGH poly(A) signal: bovine growth hormone polyadenylation signal
   3188..3209    +  promoter       SV40 promoter (fragment): SV40 enhancer and early promoter
   3230..3658    +  rep_origin     f1 ori (sequence partly withheld): f1 bacteriophage origin of replication; arrow indicates direction of (+) strand synthesis
   3672..4001    +  promoter       SV40 promoter: SV40 enhancer and early promoter
   4068..4859    +  CDS            neo: KKA2_KLEPN - Also known as kan, nptII. Experimental evidence at protein level: Swiss-Prot protein existence level 1. Resistance to kanamycin, neomycin, paromomycin, ribostamycin, butirosin and gentamicin B. From Klebsiella pneumoniae.
   4883..5041    +  CDS            ble (fragment): BLE_KLEPN - Experimental evidence at protein level: Swiss-Prot protein existence level 1. Binding protein with a strong affinity to the bleomycin family of antibiotics. Binds to CL990; an antimitotic-antibiotic compound. From Klebsiella pneumoniae.
   5036..5157    +  polyA_signal   SV40 poly(A) signal: SV40 polyadenylation signal
   5230..5246    -  protein_bind   lac operator: The lac repressor binds to the lac operator to inhibit transcription in E. coli. This inhibition can be relieved by adding lactose or isopropyl-β-D-thiogalactopyranoside (IPTG). lac repressor encoded by lacI
   5254..5284    -  promoter       lac promoter: promoter for the E. coli lac operon
   5299..5320    -  protein_bind   CAP binding site: CAP binding activates transcription in the presence of cAMP. E. coli catabolite activator protein
   5333..5425    -  CDS            lacI (fragment): lac repressor; lacI; The lac repressor binds to the lac operator to inhibit transcription in E. coli. This inhibition can be relieved by adding lactose or isopropyl-β-D-thiogalactopyranoside (IPTG).
   5608..6196    -  rep_origin     ori: high-copy-number ColE1/pMB1/pBR322/pUC origin of replication
   6367..702     -  CDS            AmpR (across the origin): β-lactamase; bla; confers resistance to ampicillin, carbenicillin, and related antibiotics
