[The description below was written by a language model from this plasmid's Addgene catalogue record and pLannotate feature annotations shown in this document.]
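Description:
pcDNA3/HF-CDC50A is a mammalian expression plasmid built on the pcDNA3 backbone that carries human CDC50A (gene symbol TMEM30A), the accessory beta subunit of P4-ATPase phospholipid flippase complexes. In bacteria it is maintained as a high-copy plasmid through a ColE1/pUC-type origin and selected with ampicillin via the β-lactamase gene. An f1 origin is also present. For mammalian cells, an SV40 early promoter drives a neomycin phosphotransferase cassette ending in an SV40 polyadenylation signal, which allows G418 selection of stable transfectants.

The CDC50A coding sequence sits downstream of the CMV immediate-early enhancer and promoter and is terminated by the bovine growth hormone polyadenylation signal. Flanking T7 and SP6 promoters are standard pcDNA3 elements usable for in vitro transcription or sequencing. The insert was introduced by Gateway cloning.

The record is not consistent about tagging. The catalogue lists an HA tag at the C terminus of the insert, whereas the annotated sequence shows partial matches to a polyhistidine tag and a FLAG epitope immediately upstream of the open reading frame, and no HA feature. An N-terminal His/FLAG arrangement would fit the "HF" in the plasmid name, but the record does not explain that prefix, so the tag configuration should be checked against the sequence before use. A few small annotated fragments, such as the truncated HIV-1 LTR, ble and lacI matches, are probably incidental backbone similarities rather than functional parts.

The stated purpose is mammalian expression of CDC50A. The associated publication concerns the localization of P4-ATPases and their dependence on CDC50 proteins, so likely uses include co-expression, localization and interaction studies.
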