Addgene plasmid #209223: pcDNA3/HF-CDC50A
Purpose: Mammalian expression of CDC50A
Depositing lab: Hye-Won Shin. Depositing organization: Kyoto University, Graduate School of Pharmaceutical Sciences. Publication: ATP9B, a P4-ATPase (a putative aminophospholipid translocase), localizes to the trans-Golgi network in a CDC50 protein-independent manner. Takatsu H, Baba K, Shima T, Umino H, Kato U, Umeda M, Nakayama K, Shin HW. J Biol Chem. 2011 Nov 4;286(44):38159-38167. doi: 10.1074/jbc.M111.281006. Epub 2011 Sep 13. PubMed 21914794.
Backbone
  Vector backbone: pcDNA3
  Vector type: Mammalian Expression
Growth in bacteria
  Bacterial resistance: Ampicillin, 100 μg/mL
  Growth temperature: 37°C
  Growth strain: DH5alpha
  Copy number: High Copy
Gene/Insert
  Gene/Insert name: CDC50A
  Species: H. sapiens (human)
  Entrez Gene: TMEM30A (a.k.a. C6orf67, CDC50A)
  Tag / fusion protein: HA (C terminal on insert)
  Cloning method: Gateway Cloning
Terms and licenses: Academic/Nonprofit Terms; Industry Terms: Not Available to Industry
How to cite: pcDNA3/HF-CDC50A was a gift from Hye-Won Shin (Addgene plasmid # 209223 ; http://n2t.net/addgene:209223 ; RRID:Addgene_209223)
